Addgene plasmid #155367: pCMV-dCas13-M3M14nes
Purpose: Targeted m6A RNA methylation in mammalian cells
Depositing lab: David Liu. Publication: Programmable m(6)A modification of cellular RNAs with a Cas13-directed methyltransferase. Wilson C, Chen PJ, Miao Z, Liu DR. Nat Biotechnol. 2020 Jun 29. pii: 10.1038/s41587-020-0572-6. doi: 10.1038/s41587-020-0572-6. PubMed 32601430.
Backbone
  Vector backbone: pCMV with pBR322 origin
  Vector type: Mammalian Expression, CRISPR
Growth in bacteria
  Bacterial resistance: Ampicillin, 100 μg/mL
  Growth temperature: 37°C
  Growth strain: DH5alpha
  Copy number: High Copy
Gene/Insert
  Gene/Insert name: dCas13-M3M14nes
  Species: Cas13b is from Prevotella sp. P5-125; METTL3 and METTL14 are from H. sapiens
  Mutation: PspCas13b Δ984-1090 H133A
  Entrez Gene: METTL3 (a.k.a. IME4, M6A, MT-A70, Spo8, hMETTL3); METTL14 (a.k.a. hMETTL14)
  Cloning method: Unknown
  Sequencing primers: 5′ Unknown
Terms and licenses: Academic/Nonprofit Terms; Industry Terms: Not Available to Industry
How to cite: pCMV-dCas13-M3M14nes was a gift from David Liu (Addgene plasmid # 155367 ; http://n2t.net/addgene:155367 ; RRID:Addgene_155367)
