[The description below was written by a language model from this plasmid's Addgene catalogue record and pLannotate feature annotations shown in this document.]
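Description:
pCMV-dCas13-M3M14nes is an 8,280 bp mammalian expression plasmid of the CRISPR class, built on a pCMV backbone and intended for targeted N6-methyladenosine (m6A) installation on RNAs in mammalian cells. It is maintained in E. coli at high copy through a ColE1/pBR322-type origin and selected with ampicillin via the β-lactamase gene and its native promoter. Remnants of cloning-vector sequence are also annotated (lac promoter/operator, CAP site, a lacI fragment, a bom fragment, short SV40 promoter and MCS fragments) and appear to be backbone carry-over with no stated role. No mammalian selection marker is annotated, which fits transient transfection use.

The payload is a single fusion open reading frame driven by the CMV immediate-early enhancer and promoter and terminated by the bovine growth hormone polyadenylation signal; a T7 promoter sits just upstream of the coding region. According to the catalogue fields, the fusion comprises a catalytically inactivated, truncated Cas13b from Prevotella sp. P5-125 (H133A, Δ984-1090) joined to portions of human METTL3 and METTL14, the two subunits of the m6A methyltransferase heterodimer. The automated annotation detects the METTL3 and METTL14 fragments in tandem but does not label the Cas13b portion, which presumably occupies the unannotated stretch of roughly 3 kb between the T7 promoter and METTL3. The "nes" in the name suggests a nuclear export signal for cytoplasmic localisation, though no such element is annotated. The dead Cas13b acts as a programmable RNA-binding module that brings the methyltransferase to a chosen transcript. No guide RNA cassette is annotated, so the guide would have to be supplied separately. The depositor and sequencing-verified records show the same features, offset only by numbering.
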