Features (pLannotate 1.2.2; 16 found; start..end, strand, type, name):
    365..568     +  promoter       CMV promoter: human cytomegalovirus (CMV) immediate early promoter
    610..628     +  promoter       T7 promoter: promoter for bacteriophage T7 RNA polymerase
   3660..4391    +  CDS            METTL3 (fragment) (sequence partly withheld): MTA70_HUMAN - Also known as MTA70. Experimental evidence at protein level: Swiss-Prot protein existence level 1. The METTL3-METTL14 heterodimer forms a N6-methyltransferase complex that methylates adenosine residues at the N(6) position of some RNAs and regulates various processes such as the circadian clock, differentiation of embryonic and hematopoietic stem cells, cortical neurogenesis, response to DNA damage, differentiation of T-cells and primary miRNA processing (PubMed:22575960, PubMed:24284625, PubMed:25719671, PubMed:25799998, PubMed:26321680, PubMed:26593424, PubMed:27627798, PubMed:
   4482..5519    +  CDS            METTL14 (fragment) (sequence withheld): MET14_HUMAN - Also known as KIAA1627 From Homo sapiens (Human).
   5574..5798    +  polyA_signal   bGH poly(A) signal: bovine growth hormone polyadenylation signal
   5802..5823    +  promoter       SV40 promoter (fragment): SV40 enhancer and early promoter
   5828..5844    +  misc_feature   MCS (fragment): pBluescript multiple cloning site
   5893..5909    -  protein_bind   lac operator: The lac repressor binds to the lac operator to inhibit transcription in E. coli. This inhibition can be relieved by adding lactose or isopropyl-β-D-thiogalactopyranoside (IPTG). lac repressor encoded by lacI
   5917..5947    -  promoter       lac promoter: promoter for the E. coli lac operon
   5962..5983    -  protein_bind   CAP binding site: CAP binding activates transcription in the presence of cAMP. E. coli catabolite activator protein
   5996..6088    -  CDS            lacI (fragment): lac repressor; lacI; The lac repressor binds to the lac operator to inhibit transcription in E. coli. This inhibition can be relieved by adding lactose or isopropyl-β-D-thiogalactopyranoside (IPTG).
   6271..6859    -  rep_origin     ori: high-copy-number ColE1/pMB1/pBR322/pUC origin of replication
   7030..7890    -  CDS            AmpR: β-lactamase; bla; confers resistance to ampicillin, carbenicillin, and related antibiotics
   7891..7995    -  promoter       AmpR promoter: bla
   8066..8110    -  misc_feature   bom (fragment): basis of mobility region from pBR322
   8265..364     +  enhancer       CMV enhancer (across the origin): human cytomegalovirus immediate early enhancer
>Addgene plasmid #155367 | pCMV-dCas13-M3M14nes | depositor full sequence | sequence record 300741 | pCMV-dCas13-M3M14nes sequence 8280 bps
TAGTTATTAATAGTAATCAATTACGGGGTCATTAGTTCATAGCCCATATATGGAGTTCCGCGTTACATAA
CTTACGGTAAATGGCCCGCCTGGCTGACCGCCCAACGACCCCCGCCCATTGACGTCAATAATGACGTATG
TTCCCATAGTAACGCCAATAGGGACTTTCCATTGACGTCAATGGGTGGAGTATTTACGGTAAACTGCCCA
CTTGGCAGTACATCAAGTGTATCATATGCCAAGTACGCCCCCTATTGACGTCAATGACGGTAAATGGCCC
GCCTGGCATTATGCCCAGTACATGACCTTATGGGACTTTCCTACTTGGCAGTACATCTACGTATTAGTCA
TCGCTATTACCATGGTGATGCGGTTTTGGCAGTACATCAATGGGCGTGGATAGCGGTTTGACTCACGGGG
ATTTCCAAGTCTCCACCCCATTGACGTCAATGGGAGTTTGTTTTGGCACCAAAATCAACGGGACTTTCCA
AAATGTCGTAACAACTCCGCCCCATTGACGCAAATGGGCGGTAGGCGTGTACGGTGGGAGGTCTATATAA
GCAGAGCTGGTTTAGTGAACCGTCAGATCCGCTAGAGATCCGCGGCCGCTAATACGACTCACTATAGGGA
GAGCCGCCACCATGAACATCCCCGCTCTGGTGGAAAACCAGAAGAAGTACTTTGGCACCTACAGCGTGAT
GGCCATGCTGAACGCTCAGACCGTGCTGGACCACATCCAGAAGGTGGCCGATATTGAGGGCGAGCAGAAC
GAGAACAACGAGAATCTGTGGTTTCACCCCGTGATGAGCCACCTGTACAACGCCAAGAACGGCTACGACA
AGCAGCCCGAGAAAACCATGTTCATCATCGAGCGGCTGCAGAGCTACTTCCCATTCCTGAAGATCATGGC
CGAGAACCAGAGAGAGTACAGCAACGGCAAGTACAAGCAGAACCGCGTGGAAGTGAACAGCAACGACATC
TTCGAGGTGCTGAAGCGCGCCTTCGGCGTGCTGAAGATGTACAGGGACCTGACCAACGCATACAAGACCT
ACGAGGAAAAGCTGAACGACGGCTGCGAGTTCCTGACCAGCACAGAGCAACCTCTGAGCGGCATGATCAA
CAACTACTACACAGTGGCCCTGCGGAACATGAACGAGAGATACGGCTACAAGACAGAGGACCTGGCCTTC
ATCCAGGACAAGCGGTTCAAGTTCGTGAAGGACGCCTACGGCAAGAAAAAGTCCCAAGTGAATACCGGAT
TCTTCCTGAGCCTGCAGGACTACAACGGCGACACACAGAAGAAGCTGCACCTGAGCGGAGTGGGAATCGC
CCTGCTGATCTGCCTGTTCCTGGACAAGCAGTACATCAACATCTTTCTGAGCAGGCTGCCCATCTTCTCC
AGCTACAATGCCCAGAGCGAGGAACGGCGGATCATCATCAGATCCTTCGGCATCAACAGCATCAAGCTGC
CCAAGGACCGGATCCACAGCGAGAAGTCCAACAAGAGCGTGGCCATGGATATGCTCAACGAAGTGAAGCG
GTGCCCCGACGAGCTGTTCACAACACTGTCTGCCGAGAAGCAGTCCCGGTTCAGAATCATCAGCGACGAC
CACAATGAAGTGCTGATGAAGCGGAGCAGCGACAGATTCGTGCCTCTGCTGCTGCAGTATATCGATTACG
GCAAGCTGTTCGACCACATCAGGTTCCACGTGAACATGGGCAAGCTGAGATACCTGCTGAAGGCCGACAA
GACCTGCATCGACGGCCAGACCAGAGTCAGAGTGATCGAGCAGCCCCTGAACGGCTTCGGCAGACTGGAA
GAGGCCGAGACAATGCGGAAGCAAGAGAACGGCACCTTCGGCAACAGCGGCATCCGGATCAGAGACTTCG
AGAACATGAAGCGGGACGACGCCAATCCTGCCAACTATCCCTACATCGTGGACACCTACACACACTACAT
CCTGGAAAACAACAAGGTCGAGATGTTTATCAACGACAAAGAGGACAGCGCCCCACTGCTGCCCGTGATC
GAGGATGATAGATACGTGGTCAAGACAATCCCCAGCTGCCGGATGAGCACCCTGGAAATTCCAGCCATGG
CCTTCCACATGTTTCTGTTCGGCAGCAAGAAAACCGAGAAGCTGATCGTGGACGTGCACAACCGGTACAA
GAGACTGTTCCAGGCCATGCAGAAAGAAGAAGTGACCGCCGAGAATATCGCCAGCTTCGGAATCGCCGAG
AGCGACCTGCCTCAGAAGATCCTGGATCTGATCAGCGGCAATGCCCACGGCAAGGATGTGGACGCCTTCA
TCAGACTGACCGTGGACGACATGCTGACCGACACCGAGCGGAGAATCAAGAGATTCAAGGACGACCGGAA
GTCCATTCGGAGCGCCGACAACAAGATGGGAAAGAGAGGCTTCAAGCAGATCTCCACAGGCAAGCTGGCC
GACTTCCTGGCCAAGGACATCGTGCTGTTTCAGCCCAGCGTGAACGATGGCGAGAACAAGATCACCGGCC
TGAACTACCGGATCATGCAGAGCGCCATTGCCGTGTACGATAGCGGCGACGATTACGAGGCCAAGCAGCA
GTTCAAGCTGATGTTCGAGAAGGCCCGGCTGATCGGCAAGGGCACAACAGAGCCTCATCCATTTCTGTAC
AAGGTGTTCGCCCGCAGCATCCCCGCCAATGCCGTCGAGTTCTACGAGCGCTACCTGATCGAGCGGAAGT
TCTACCTGACCGGCCTGTCCAACGAGATCAAGAAAGGCAACAGAGTGGATGTGCCCTTCATCCGGCGGGA
CCAGAACAAGTGGAAAACACCCGCCATGAAGACCCTGGGCAGAATCTACAGCGAGGATCTGCCCGTGGAA
CTGCCCAGACAGATGTTCGACAATGAGATCAAGTCCCACCTGAAGTCCCTGCCACAGATGGAAGGCATCG
ACTTCAACAATGCCAACGTGACCTATCTGATCGCCGAGTACATGAAGAGAGTGCTGGACGACGACTTCCA
GACCTTCTACCAGTGGAACCGCAACTACCGGTACATGGACATGCTTAAGGGCGAGTACGACAGAAAGGGC
TCCCTGCAGCACTGCTTCACCAGCGTGGAAGAGAGAGAAGGCCTCTGGAAAGAGCGGGCCTCCAGAACAG
AGCGGTACAGAAAGCAGGCCAGCAACAAGATCCGCAGCAACCGGCAGATGAGAAACGCCAGCAGCGAAGA
GATCGAGACAATCCTGGATAAGCGGCTGAGCAACAGCCGGAACGAGTACCAGAAAAGCGAGAAAGTGATC
CGGCGCTACAGAGTGCAGGATGCCCTGCTGTTTCTGCTGGCCAAAAAGACCCTGACCGAACTGGCCGATT
TCGACGGCGAGAGGTTCAAACTGAAAGAAATCATGCCCGACGCCGAGAAGGGAATCCTGAGCGAGATCAT
GCCCATGAGCTTCACCTTCGAGAAAGGCGGCAAGAAGTACACCATCACCAGCGAGGGCATGAAGCTGAAG
AACTACGGCGACTTCTTTGTGCTGGCTAGCGACAAGAGGATCGGCAACCTGCTGGAACTCGTGGGCAGCG
ACATCGTGTCCAAAGAGGATGGATCCCTTCAACTGCCTCCACTTGAAAGACTGACACTGTCCGGAGGATC
TAGCGGAGGCTCCTCTGGCTCTGAGACACCTGGCACAAGCGAGAGCGCAACACCTGAAAGCAGCGGGGGC
AGCAGCGGGGGGTCAGTGGGTGGCGACTCCAGC
[642 nt withheld, positions 3744-4385]
AACCTGGGTGGTAGCGGCGGCAGCGGTGGTAGCGGCGGTTCCGGTGGTAGCGGCGGTAGCGGTGGCAGCG
GCGGTAGCGGTGGTAGCGGTAGCGGT
[1038 nt withheld, positions 4482-5519]
TAACCGGTCATCATCACCATCACCATTGAGTTTAAACCCGCTGATCAGCCTCGACTGTGCCTTCTAGTTG
CCAGCCATCTGTTGTTTGCCCCTCCCCCGTGCCTTCCTTGACCCTGGAAGGTGCCACTCCCACTGTCCTT
TCCTAATAAAATGAGGAAATTGCATCGCATTGTCTGAGTAGGTGTCATTCTATTCTGGGGGGTGGGGTGG
GGCAGGACAGCAAGGGGGAGGATTGGGAAGACAATAGCAGGCATGCTGGGGATGCGGTGGGCTCTATGGC
TTCTGAGGCGGAAAGAACCAGCTGGGGCTCGATACCGTCGACCTCTAGCTAGAGCTTGGCGTAATCATGG
TCATAGCTGTTTCCTGTGTGAAATTGTTATCCGCTCACAATTCCACACAACATACGAGCCGGAAGCATAA
AGTGTAAAGCCTAGGGTGCCTAATGAGTGAGCTAACTCACATTAATTGCGTTGCGCTCACTGCCCGCTTT
CCAGTCGGGAAACCTGTCGTGCCAGCTGCATTAATGAATCGGCCAACGCGCGGGGAGAGGCGGTTTGCGT
ATTGGGCGCTCTTCCGCTTCCTCGCTCACTGACTCGCTGCGCTCGGTCGTTCGGCTGCGGCGAGCGGTAT
CAGCTCACTCAAAGGCGGTAATACGGTTATCCACAGAATCAGGGGATAACGCAGGAAAGAACATGTGAGC
AAAAGGCCAGCAAAAGGCCAGGAACCGTAAAAAGGCCGCGTTGCTGGCGTTTTTCCATAGGCTCCGCCCC
CCTGACGAGCATCACAAAAATCGACGCTCAAGTCAGAGGTGGCGAAACCCGACAGGACTATAAAGATACC
AGGCGTTTCCCCCTGGAAGCTCCCTCGTGCGCTCTCCTGTTCCGACCCTGCCGCTTACCGGATACCTGTC
CGCCTTTCTCCCTTCGGGAAGCGTGGCGCTTTCTCATAGCTCACGCTGTAGGTATCTCAGTTCGGTGTAG
GTCGTTCGCTCCAAGCTGGGCTGTGTGCACGAACCCCCCGTTCAGCCCGACCGCTGCGCCTTATCCGGTA
ACTATCGTCTTGAGTCCAACCCGGTAAGACACGACTTATCGCCACTGGCAGCAGCCACTGGTAACAGGAT
TAGCAGAGCGAGGTATGTAGGCGGTGCTACAGAGTTCTTGAAGTGGTGGCCTAACTACGGCTACACTAGA
AGAACAGTATTTGGTATCTGCGCTCTGCTGAAGCCAGTTACCTTCGGAAAAAGAGTTGGTAGCTCTTGAT
CCGGCAAACAAACCACCGCTGGTAGCGGTGGTTTTTTTGTTTGCAAGCAGCAGATTACGCGCAGAAAAAA
AGGATCTCAAGAAGATCCTTTGATCTTTTCTACGGGGTCTGACGCTCAGTGGAACGAAAACTCACGTTAA
GGGATTTTGGTCATGAGATTATCAAAAAGGATCTTCACCTAGATCCTTTTAAATTAAAAATGAAGTTTTA
AATCAATCTAAAGTATATATGAGTAAACTTGGTCTGACAGTTACCAATGCTTAATCAGTGAGGCACCTAT
CTCAGCGATCTGTCTATTTCGTTCATCCATAGTTGCCTGACTCCCCGTCGTGTAGATAACTACGATACGG
GAGGGCTTACCATCTGGCCCCAGTGCTGCAATGATACCGCGAGACCCACGCTCACCGGCTCCAGATTTAT
CAGCAATAAACCAGCCAGCCGGAAGGGCCGAGCGCAGAAGTGGTCCTGCAACTTTATCCGCCTCCATCCA
GTCTATTAATTGTTGCCGGGAAGCTAGAGTAAGTAGTTCGCCAGTTAATAGTTTGCGCAACGTTGTTGCC
ATTGCTACAGGCATCGTGGTGTCACGCTCGTCGTTTGGTATGGCTTCATTCAGCTCCGGTTCCCAACGAT
CAAGGCGAGTTACATGATCCCCCATGTTGTGCAAAAAAGCGGTTAGCTCCTTCGGTCCTCCGATCGTTGT
CAGAAGTAAGTTGGCCGCAGTGTTATCACTCATGGTTATGGCAGCACTGCATAATTCTCTTACTGTCATG
CCATCCGTAAGATGCTTTTCTGTGACTGGTGAGTACTCAACCAAGTCATTCTGAGAATAGTGTATGCGGC
GACCGAGTTGCTCTTGCCCGGCGTCAATACGGGATAATACCGCGCCACATAGCAGAACTTTAAAAGTGCT
CATCATTGGAAAACGTTCTTCGGGGCGAAAACTCTCAAGGATCTTACCGCTGTTGAGATCCAGTTCGATG
TAACCCACTCGTGCACCCAACTGATCTTCAGCATCTTTTACTTTCACCAGCGTTTCTGGGTGAGCAAAAA
CAGGAAGGCAAAATGCCGCAAAAAAGGGAATAAGGGCGACACGGAAATGTTGAATACTCATACTCTTCCT
TTTTCAATATTATTGAAGCATTTATCAGGGTTATTGTCTCATGAGCGGATACATATTTGAATGTATTTAG
AAAAATAAACAAATAGGGGTTCCGCGCACATTTCCCCGAAAAGTGCCACCTGACGTCGACGGATCGGGAG
ATCGATCTCCCGATCCCCTAGGGTCGACTCTCAGTACAATCTGCTCTGATGCCGCATAGTTAAGCCAGTA
TCTGCTCCCTGCTTGTGTGTTGGAGGTCGCTGAGTAGTGCGCGAGCAAAATTTAAGCTACAACAAGGCAA
GGCTTGACCGACAATTGCATGAAGAATCTGCTTAGGGTTAGGCGTTTTGCGCTGCTTCGCGATGTACGGG
CCAGATATACGCGTTGACATTGATTATTGAC
