Features (pLannotate 1.2.2; 16 found; start..end, strand, type, name):
      1..204     +  promoter       CMV promoter: human cytomegalovirus (CMV) immediate early promoter
    246..264     +  promoter       T7 promoter: promoter for bacteriophage T7 RNA polymerase
   3296..4027    +  CDS            METTL3 (fragment) (sequence partly withheld): MTA70_HUMAN - Also known as MTA70. Experimental evidence at protein level: Swiss-Prot protein existence level 1. The METTL3-METTL14 heterodimer forms a N6-methyltransferase complex that methylates adenosine residues at the N(6) position of some RNAs and regulates various processes such as the circadian clock, differentiation of embryonic and hematopoietic stem cells, cortical neurogenesis, response to DNA damage, differentiation of T-cells and primary miRNA processing (PubMed:22575960, PubMed:24284625, PubMed:25719671, PubMed:25799998, PubMed:26321680, PubMed:26593424, PubMed:27627798, PubMed:
   4118..5155    +  CDS            METTL14 (fragment) (sequence withheld): MET14_HUMAN - Also known as KIAA1627 From Homo sapiens (Human).
   5210..5434    +  polyA_signal   bGH poly(A) signal: bovine growth hormone polyadenylation signal
   5438..5459    +  promoter       SV40 promoter (fragment): SV40 enhancer and early promoter
   5464..5480    +  misc_feature   MCS (fragment): pBluescript multiple cloning site
   5529..5545    -  protein_bind   lac operator: The lac repressor binds to the lac operator to inhibit transcription in E. coli. This inhibition can be relieved by adding lactose or isopropyl-β-D-thiogalactopyranoside (IPTG). lac repressor encoded by lacI
   5553..5583    -  promoter       lac promoter: promoter for the E. coli lac operon
   5598..5619    -  protein_bind   CAP binding site: CAP binding activates transcription in the presence of cAMP. E. coli catabolite activator protein
   5632..5724    -  CDS            lacI (fragment): lac repressor; lacI; The lac repressor binds to the lac operator to inhibit transcription in E. coli. This inhibition can be relieved by adding lactose or isopropyl-β-D-thiogalactopyranoside (IPTG).
   5907..6495    -  rep_origin     ori: high-copy-number ColE1/pMB1/pBR322/pUC origin of replication
   6666..7526    -  CDS            AmpR: β-lactamase; bla; confers resistance to ampicillin, carbenicillin, and related antibiotics
   7527..7631    -  promoter       AmpR promoter: bla
   7702..7746    -  misc_feature   bom (fragment): basis of mobility region from pBR322
   7901..8280    +  enhancer       CMV enhancer: human cytomegalovirus immediate early enhancer
>Addgene plasmid #155367 | pCMV-dCas13-M3M14nes | addgene full sequence | sequence record 305821 | Addgene NGS Result
GTGATGCGGTTTTGGCAGTACATCAATGGGCGTGGATAGCGGTTTGACTCACGGGGATTTCCAAGTCTCC
ACCCCATTGACGTCAATGGGAGTTTGTTTTGGCACCAAAATCAACGGGACTTTCCAAAATGTCGTAACAA
CTCCGCCCCATTGACGCAAATGGGCGGTAGGCGTGTACGGTGGGAGGTCTATATAAGCAGAGCTGGTTTA
GTGAACCGTCAGATCCGCTAGAGATCCGCGGCCGCTAATACGACTCACTATAGGGAGAGCCGCCACCATG
AACATCCCCGCTCTGGTGGAAAACCAGAAGAAGTACTTTGGCACCTACAGCGTGATGGCCATGCTGAACG
CTCAGACCGTGCTGGACCACATCCAGAAGGTGGCCGATATTGAGGGCGAGCAGAACGAGAACAACGAGAA
TCTGTGGTTTCACCCCGTGATGAGCCACCTGTACAACGCCAAGAACGGCTACGACAAGCAGCCCGAGAAA
ACCATGTTCATCATCGAGCGGCTGCAGAGCTACTTCCCATTCCTGAAGATCATGGCCGAGAACCAGAGAG
AGTACAGCAACGGCAAGTACAAGCAGAACCGCGTGGAAGTGAACAGCAACGACATCTTCGAGGTGCTGAA
GCGCGCCTTCGGCGTGCTGAAGATGTACAGGGACCTGACCAACGCATACAAGACCTACGAGGAAAAGCTG
AACGACGGCTGCGAGTTCCTGACCAGCACAGAGCAACCTCTGAGCGGCATGATCAACAACTACTACACAG
TGGCCCTGCGGAACATGAACGAGAGATACGGCTACAAGACAGAGGACCTGGCCTTCATCCAGGACAAGCG
GTTCAAGTTCGTGAAGGACGCCTACGGCAAGAAAAAGTCCCAAGTGAATACCGGATTCTTCCTGAGCCTG
CAGGACTACAACGGCGACACACAGAAGAAGCTGCACCTGAGCGGAGTGGGAATCGCCCTGCTGATCTGCC
TGTTCCTGGACAAGCAGTACATCAACATCTTTCTGAGCAGGCTGCCCATCTTCTCCAGCTACAATGCCCA
GAGCGAGGAACGGCGGATCATCATCAGATCCTTCGGCATCAACAGCATCAAGCTGCCCAAGGACCGGATC
CACAGCGAGAAGTCCAACAAGAGCGTGGCCATGGATATGCTCAACGAAGTGAAGCGGTGCCCCGACGAGC
TGTTCACAACACTGTCTGCCGAGAAGCAGTCCCGGTTCAGAATCATCAGCGACGACCACAATGAAGTGCT
GATGAAGCGGAGCAGCGACAGATTCGTGCCTCTGCTGCTGCAGTATATCGATTACGGCAAGCTGTTCGAC
CACATCAGGTTCCACGTGAACATGGGCAAGCTGAGATACCTGCTGAAGGCCGACAAGACCTGCATCGACG
GCCAGACCAGAGTCAGAGTGATCGAGCAGCCCCTGAACGGCTTCGGCAGACTGGAAGAGGCCGAGACAAT
GCGGAAGCAAGAGAACGGCACCTTCGGCAACAGCGGCATCCGGATCAGAGACTTCGAGAACATGAAGCGG
GACGACGCCAATCCTGCCAACTATCCCTACATCGTGGACACCTACACACACTACATCCTGGAAAACAACA
AGGTCGAGATGTTTATCAACGACAAAGAGGACAGCGCCCCACTGCTGCCCGTGATCGAGGATGATAGATA
CGTGGTCAAGACAATCCCCAGCTGCCGGATGAGCACCCTGGAAATTCCAGCCATGGCCTTCCACATGTTT
CTGTTCGGCAGCAAGAAAACCGAGAAGCTGATCGTGGACGTGCACAACCGGTACAAGAGACTGTTCCAGG
CCATGCAGAAAGAAGAAGTGACCGCCGAGAATATCGCCAGCTTCGGAATCGCCGAGAGCGACCTGCCTCA
GAAGATCCTGGATCTGATCAGCGGCAATGCCCACGGCAAGGATGTGGACGCCTTCATCAGACTGACCGTG
GACGACATGCTGACCGACACCGAGCGGAGAATCAAGAGATTCAAGGACGACCGGAAGTCCATTCGGAGCG
CCGACAACAAGATGGGAAAGAGAGGCTTCAAGCAGATCTCCACAGGCAAGCTGGCCGACTTCCTGGCCAA
GGACATCGTGCTGTTTCAGCCCAGCGTGAACGATGGCGAGAACAAGATCACCGGCCTGAACTACCGGATC
ATGCAGAGCGCCATTGCCGTGTACGATAGCGGCGACGATTACGAGGCCAAGCAGCAGTTCAAGCTGATGT
TCGAGAAGGCCCGGCTGATCGGCAAGGGCACAACAGAGCCTCATCCATTTCTGTACAAGGTGTTCGCCCG
CAGCATCCCCGCCAATGCCGTCGAGTTCTACGAGCGCTACCTGATCGAGCGGAAGTTCTACCTGACCGGC
CTGTCCAACGAGATCAAGAAAGGCAACAGAGTGGATGTGCCCTTCATCCGGCGGGACCAGAACAAGTGGA
AAACACCCGCCATGAAGACCCTGGGCAGAATCTACAGCGAGGATCTGCCCGTGGAACTGCCCAGACAGAT
GTTCGACAATGAGATCAAGTCCCACCTGAAGTCCCTGCCACAGATGGAAGGCATCGACTTCAACAATGCC
AACGTGACCTATCTGATCGCCGAGTACATGAAGAGAGTGCTGGACGACGACTTCCAGACCTTCTACCAGT
GGAACCGCAACTACCGGTACATGGACATGCTTAAGGGCGAGTACGACAGAAAGGGCTCCCTGCAGCACTG
CTTCACCAGCGTGGAAGAGAGAGAAGGCCTCTGGAAAGAGCGGGCCTCCAGAACAGAGCGGTACAGAAAG
CAGGCCAGCAACAAGATCCGCAGCAACCGGCAGATGAGAAACGCCAGCAGCGAAGAGATCGAGACAATCC
TGGATAAGCGGCTGAGCAACAGCCGGAACGAGTACCAGAAAAGCGAGAAAGTGATCCGGCGCTACAGAGT
GCAGGATGCCCTGCTGTTTCTGCTGGCCAAAAAGACCCTGACCGAACTGGCCGATTTCGACGGCGAGAGG
TTCAAACTGAAAGAAATCATGCCCGACGCCGAGAAGGGAATCCTGAGCGAGATCATGCCCATGAGCTTCA
CCTTCGAGAAAGGCGGCAAGAAGTACACCATCACCAGCGAGGGCATGAAGCTGAAGAACTACGGCGACTT
CTTTGTGCTGGCTAGCGACAAGAGGATCGGCAACCTGCTGGAACTCGTGGGCAGCGACATCGTGTCCAAA
GAGGATGGATCCCTTCAACTGCCTCCACTTGAAAGACTGACACTGTCCGGAGGATCTAGCGGAGGCTCCT
CTGGCTCTGAGACACCTGGCACAAGCGAGAGCGCAACACCTGAAAGCAGCGGGGGCAGCAGCGGGGGGTC
AGTGGGTGGCGACTCCAGC
[642 nt withheld, positions 3380-4021]
AACCTGGGTGGTAGCGGCGGCAGCGGTGGTAGCGGCGGTTCCGGTGGTAGCGGCGGTAGCGGTGGCAGCG
GCGGTAGCGGTGGTAGCGGTAGCGGT
[1038 nt withheld, positions 4118-5155]
TAACCGGTCATCATCACCATCACCATTGAGTTTAAACCCGCTGATCAGCCTCGACTGTGCCTTCTAGTTG
CCAGCCATCTGTTGTTTGCCCCTCCCCCGTGCCTTCCTTGACCCTGGAAGGTGCCACTCCCACTGTCCTT
TCCTAATAAAATGAGGAAATTGCATCGCATTGTCTGAGTAGGTGTCATTCTATTCTGGGGGGTGGGGTGG
GGCAGGACAGCAAGGGGGAGGATTGGGAAGACAATAGCAGGCATGCTGGGGATGCGGTGGGCTCTATGGC
TTCTGAGGCGGAAAGAACCAGCTGGGGCTCGATACCGTCGACCTCTAGCTAGAGCTTGGCGTAATCATGG
TCATAGCTGTTTCCTGTGTGAAATTGTTATCCGCTCACAATTCCACACAACATACGAGCCGGAAGCATAA
AGTGTAAAGCCTAGGGTGCCTAATGAGTGAGCTAACTCACATTAATTGCGTTGCGCTCACTGCCCGCTTT
CCAGTCGGGAAACCTGTCGTGCCAGCTGCATTAATGAATCGGCCAACGCGCGGGGAGAGGCGGTTTGCGT
ATTGGGCGCTCTTCCGCTTCCTCGCTCACTGACTCGCTGCGCTCGGTCGTTCGGCTGCGGCGAGCGGTAT
CAGCTCACTCAAAGGCGGTAATACGGTTATCCACAGAATCAGGGGATAACGCAGGAAAGAACATGTGAGC
AAAAGGCCAGCAAAAGGCCAGGAACCGTAAAAAGGCCGCGTTGCTGGCGTTTTTCCATAGGCTCCGCCCC
CCTGACGAGCATCACAAAAATCGACGCTCAAGTCAGAGGTGGCGAAACCCGACAGGACTATAAAGATACC
AGGCGTTTCCCCCTGGAAGCTCCCTCGTGCGCTCTCCTGTTCCGACCCTGCCGCTTACCGGATACCTGTC
CGCCTTTCTCCCTTCGGGAAGCGTGGCGCTTTCTCATAGCTCACGCTGTAGGTATCTCAGTTCGGTGTAG
GTCGTTCGCTCCAAGCTGGGCTGTGTGCACGAACCCCCCGTTCAGCCCGACCGCTGCGCCTTATCCGGTA
ACTATCGTCTTGAGTCCAACCCGGTAAGACACGACTTATCGCCACTGGCAGCAGCCACTGGTAACAGGAT
TAGCAGAGCGAGGTATGTAGGCGGTGCTACAGAGTTCTTGAAGTGGTGGCCTAACTACGGCTACACTAGA
AGAACAGTATTTGGTATCTGCGCTCTGCTGAAGCCAGTTACCTTCGGAAAAAGAGTTGGTAGCTCTTGAT
CCGGCAAACAAACCACCGCTGGTAGCGGTGGTTTTTTTGTTTGCAAGCAGCAGATTACGCGCAGAAAAAA
AGGATCTCAAGAAGATCCTTTGATCTTTTCTACGGGGTCTGACACTCAGTGGAACGAAAACTCACGTTAA
GGGATTTTGGTCATGAGATTATCAAAAAGGATCTTCACCTAGATCCTTTTAAATTAAAAATGAAGTTTTA
AATCAATCTAAAGTATATATGAGTAAACTTGGTCTGACAGTTACCAATGCTTAATCAGTGAGGCACCTAT
CTCAGCGATCTGTCTATTTCGTTCATCCATAGTTGCCTGACTCCCCGTCGTGTAGATAACTACGATACGG
GAGGGCTTACCATCTGGCCCCAGTGCTGCAATGATACCGCGAGACCCACGCTCACCGGCTCCAGATTTAT
CAGCAATAAACCAGCCAGCCGGAAGGGCCGAGCGCAGAAGTGGTCCTGCAACTTTATCCGCCTCCATCCA
GTCTATTAATTGTTGCCGGGAAGCTAGAGTAAGTAGTTCGCCAGTTAATAGTTTGCGCAACGTTGTTGCC
ATTGCTACAGGCATCGTGGTGTCACGCTCGTCGTTTGGTATGGCTTCATTCAGCTCCGGTTCCCAACGAT
CAAGGCGAGTTACATGATCCCCCATGTTGTGCAAAAAAGCGGTTAGCTCCTTCGGTCCTCCGATCGTTGT
CAGAAGTAAGTTGGCCGCAGTGTTATCACTCATGGTTATGGCAGCACTGCATAATTCTCTTACTGTCATG
CCATCCGTAAGATGCTTTTCTGTGACTGGTGAGTACTCAACCAAGTCATTCTGAGAATAGTGTATGCGGC
GACCGAGTTGCTCTTGCCCGGCGTCAATACGGGATAATACCGCGCCACATAGCAGAACTTTAAAAGTGCT
CATCATTGGAAAACGTTCTTCGGGGCGAAAACTCTCAAGGATCTTACCGCTGTTGAGATCCAGTTCGATG
TAACCCACTCGTGCACCCAACTGATCTTCAGCATCTTTTACTTTCACCAGCGTTTCTGGGTGAGCAAAAA
CAGGAAGGCAAAATGCCGCAAAAAAGGGAATAAGGGCGACACGGAAATGTTGAATACTCATACTCTTCCT
TTTTCAATATTATTGAAGCATTTATCAGGGTTATTGTCTCATGAGCGGATACATATTTGAATGTATTTAG
AAAAATAAACAAATAGGGGTTCCGCGCACATTTCCCCGAAAAGTGCCACCTGACGTCGACGGATCGGGAG
ATCGATCTCCCGATCCCCTAGGGTCGACTCTCAGTACAATCTGCTCTGATGCCGCATAGTTAAGCCAGTA
TCTGCTCCCTGCTTGTGTGTTGGAGGTCGCTGAGTAGTGCGCGAGCAAAATTTAAGCTACAACAAGGCAA
GGCTTGACCGACAATTGCATGAAGAATCTGCTTAGGGTTAGGCGTTTTGCGCTGCTTCGCGATGTACGGG
CCAGATATACGCGTTGACATTGATTATTGACTAGTTATTAATAGTAATCAATTACGGGGTCATTAGTTCA
TAGCCCATATATGGAGTTCCGCGTTACATAACTTACGGTAAATGGCCCGCCTGGCTGACCGCCCAACGAC
CCCCGCCCATTGACGTCAATAATGACGTATGTTCCCATAGTAACGCCAATAGGGACTTTCCATTGACGTC
AATGGGTGGAGTATTTACGGTAAACTGCCCACTTGGCAGTACATCAAGTGTATCATATGCCAAGTACGCC
CCCTATTGACGTCAATGACGGTAAATGGCCCGCCTGGCATTATGCCCAGTACATGACCTTATGGGACTTT
CCTACTTGGCAGTACATCTACGTATTAGTCATCGCTATTACCATG
